Addgene plasmid #161379: pDONR221-SLC3A2_STOP
Purpose: Gateway entry clone with codon-optimized ORF sequence for subcloning into custom expression vectors. Contains a STOP codon at the end of the codon-optimized ORF sequence.
Depositing lab: RESOLUTE Consortium & Giulio Superti-Furga. Depositing organization: CeMM Research Center for Molecular Medicine. Publication: The RESOLUTE consortium: unlocking SLC transporters for drug discovery. Superti-Furga G, Lackner D, Wiedmer T, Ingles-Prieto A, Barbosa B, Girardi E, Goldmann U, Gurtl B, Klavins K, Klimek C, Lindinger S, Lineiro-Retes E, Muller AC, Onstein S, Redinger G, Reil D, Sedlyarov V, Wolf G, Crawford M, Everley R, ... Steppan CM. Nat Rev Drug Discov. 2020 Jul;19(7):429-430. doi: 10.1038/d41573-020-00056-6. PubMed 32265506.
Backbone
  Vector backbone: pDONR221
  Backbone manufacturer: ThermoFisher Scientific
  Backbone size w/o insert (bp): 2550
  Vector type: Mammalian Expression
Growth in bacteria
  Bacterial resistance: Kanamycin, 50 μg/mL
  Growth temperature: 37°C
  Growth strain: NEB Stable
  Copy number: High Copy
Gene/Insert
  Gene/Insert name: SLC3A2 (alt name: 4T2HC, 4F2, NACAE, CD98, CD98HC, 4F2HC, MDU1)
  Species: H. sapiens (human)
  Insert size (bp): 1893
  Entrez Gene: SLC3A2 (a.k.a. 4F2, 4F2HC, 4T2HC, CD98, CD98HC, MDU1, NACAE)
  Cloning method: Gateway Cloning
  Sequencing primers: 5′ M13-fwd; 3′ M13-rev
Terms and licenses: Academic/Nonprofit Terms; Industry Terms
Depositor comments: This plasmid contains a STOP codon at the end of the codon-optimized ORF. For the version of this plasmid that does not contain a STOP codon, please see Addgene plasmid 132213 For more information on the full Resolute plasmid collection, please see www.addgene.org/depositor-collections/re-solute/. Please provide your feedback on this plasmid to the RESOLUTE consortium by filling out their RESOLUTE repository feedback form: https://forms.office.com/Pages/ResponsePage.aspx?id=0e05yklzmkS7rjFGQL4N7z4feCLQvEJAmVcOCM_u885UN1JJRko0Ukg4TVQwNTZLOUxPQVJWT1NHUCQlQCN0PWcu
How to cite: pDONR221-SLC3A2_STOP was a gift from RESOLUTE Consortium & Giulio Superti-Furga (Addgene plasmid # 161379 ; http://n2t.net/addgene:161379 ; RRID:Addgene_161379)
