[The description below was written by a language model from this plasmid's Addgene catalogue record and pLannotate feature annotations shown in this document.]
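Description:
pDONR221-SLC3A2_STOP is a Gateway entry clone built on the pDONR221 backbone, carrying a codon-optimized open reading frame for human SLC3A2, also known as CD98 heavy chain or 4F2hc. SLC3A2 pairs with transporters such as SLC7A5/LAT1. The sequenced plasmid is about 4.4 kb. It is maintained in E. coli through a high-copy ColE1/pUC-type origin and selected with kanamycin via an aminoglycoside phosphotransferase gene. Although the catalogue lists the vector type as mammalian expression, the feature table shows no eukaryotic promoter or polyadenylation signal. The plasmid therefore serves as a shuttle for the ORF rather than as an expression vector in its own right.

The roughly 1.9 kb SLC3A2 coding sequence lies between attL1 and attL2 sites. This arrangement allows directional, in-frame transfer into any attR-containing destination vector through an LR Clonase reaction. This version retains a stop codon at the end of the ORF, so it suits native expression or N-terminally tagged products, not fusions to C-terminal tags encoded by the destination vector. The depositor notes that a companion clone without the stop codon exists for that purpose. rrnB T1 and T2 terminators upstream of the cassette insulate the insert from read-through transcription in bacteria. A T7 promoter sits just outside attL2, oriented toward the insert on the antisense strand. The short annotated lacI and lacZα fragments are backbone remnants with no functional role. M13 forward and reverse primer sites flank the cassette for sequence verification. The clone belongs to a consortium collection of solute carrier ORFs intended for subcloning into custom expression vectors for transporter research.
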