Features (pLannotate 1.2.2; 10 found; start..end, strand, type, name):
      1..100     +  protein_bind   attL1: mutant version of attL; recombination site for the Gateway® LR reaction LR Clonase™
    106..1995    +  CDS            SLC3A2: 4F2_HUMAN - Also known as MDU1. Experimental evidence at protein level: Swiss-Prot protein existence level 1. (Microbial infection) In case of hepatitis C virus/HCV infection, the complex formed by SLC3A2 and SLC7A5/LAT1 plays a role in HCV propagation by facilitating viral entry into host cell and increasing L-leucine uptake-mediated mTORC1 signaling activation, thereby contributing to HCV-mediated pathogenesis. From Homo sapiens (Human).
   2000..2099    -  protein_bind   attL2: mutant version of attL; recombination site for the Gateway® LR reaction LR Clonase™
   2117..2135    -  promoter       T7 promoter: promoter for bacteriophage T7 RNA polymerase
   2269..3078    +  CDS            KanR: aminoglycoside phosphotransferase; aph(3')-Ia; confers resistance to kanamycin in bacteria or G418 (Geneticin®) in eukaryotes
   3225..3813    +  rep_origin     ori: high-copy-number ColE1/pMB1/pBR322/pUC origin of replication
   3996..4088    +  CDS            lacI (fragment): lac repressor; lacI; The lac repressor binds to the lac operator to inhibit transcription in E. coli. This inhibition can be relieved by adding lactose or isopropyl-β-D-thiogalactopyranoside (IPTG).
   4143..4170    -  terminator     rrnB T2 terminator: transcription terminator T2 from the E. coli rrnB gene
   4302..4345    +  terminator     rrnB T1 terminator: Escherichia coli rrnB; transcription terminator T1 from the E. coli rrnB gene
   4392..4428    -  CDS            lacZα (fragment): LacZα fragment of β-galactosidase; lacZ fragment
>Addgene plasmid #161379 | pDONR221-SLC3A2_STOP | addgene full sequence | sequence record 349390 | Addgene NGS Result
CAAATAATGATTTTATTTTGACTGATAGTGACCTGTTCGTTGCAACACATTGATGAGCAATGCTTTTTTA
TAATGCCAACTTTGTACAAAAAAGCAGGCTCCACCATGGAGCTGCAGCCACCTGAGGCATCCATCGCAGT
GGTGTCTATCCCCAGGCAGCTGCCTGGCAGCCACTCCGAGGCAGGAGTGCAGGGACTGAGCGCCGGCGAC
GATTCCGAGCTGGGATCTCACTGCGTGGCACAGACCGGACTGGAGCTGCTGGCATCCGGCGATCCTCTGC
CATCTGCCAGCCAGAACGCCGAGATGATCGAGACCGGAAGCGATTGCGTGACACAGGCAGGACTGCAGCT
GCTGGCAAGCTCCGACCCACCCGCCCTGGCCTCCAAGAATGCCGAGGTGACCGGCACAATGTCTCAGGAC
ACAGAGGTGGATATGAAGGAGGTGGAGCTGAACGAGCTGGAGCCAGAGAAGCAGCCAATGAATGCAGCAA
GCGGAGCAGCAATGTCCCTGGCAGGAGCAGAGAAGAACGGACTGGTGAAGATCAAGGTGGCAGAGGACGA
GGCAGAGGCAGCAGCAGCCGCCAAGTTCACCGGCCTGAGCAAGGAGGAGCTGCTGAAGGTGGCAGGATCC
CCAGGATGGGTGAGGACAAGATGGGCACTGCTGCTGCTGTTTTGGCTGGGATGGCTGGGAATGCTGGCAG
GAGCAGTGGTCATCATCGTGCGGGCACCTAGGTGCAGAGAGCTGCCAGCACAGAAGTGGTGGCACACCGG
CGCCCTGTACAGAATCGGCGATCTGCAGGCATTCCAGGGACACGGAGCAGGAAATCTGGCCGGCCTGAAG
GGCCGGCTGGACTATCTGTCTAGCCTGAAGGTGAAGGGCCTGGTGCTGGGCCCCATCCACAAGAACCAGA
AGGACGATGTGGCCCAGACAGACCTGCTGCAGATCGATCCTAATTTCGGCTCTAAGGAGGACTTTGATAG
CCTGCTGCAGAGCGCCAAGAAGAAGAGCATCAGAGTGATCCTGGATCTGACCCCTAACTACCGCGGCGAG
AATAGCTGGTTTTCCACACAGGTGGATACCGTGGCCACAAAGGTGAAGGACGCACTGGAGTTCTGGCTGC
AGGCAGGAGTGGACGGATTTCAGGTGAGGGATATCGAGAACCTGAAGGACGCCTCCTCTTTCCTGGCCGA
GTGGCAGAATATCACCAAGGGCTTTTCCGAGGATCGCCTGCTGATCGCCGGCACAAACAGCTCCGACCTG
CAGCAGATCCTGTCTCTGCTGGAGAGCAATAAGGATCTGCTGCTGACCTCTAGCTACCTGTCCGACTCTG
GCAGCACCGGCGAGCACACAAAGAGCCTGGTGACCCAGTATCTGAACGCCACAGGCAATCGGTGGTGTTC
CTGGTCTCTGAGCCAGGCCAGACTGCTGACATCCTTCCTGCCTGCCCAGCTGCTGCGGCTGTACCAGCTG
ATGCTGTTCACCCTGCCCGGCACACCCGTGTTCAGCTATGGCGACGAGATCGGACTGGATGCAGCCGCCC
TGCCAGGACAGCCCATGGAGGCCCCAGTGATGCTGTGGGATGAGTCCTCTTTCCCTGACATCCCAGGCGC
CGTGAGCGCCAACATGACCGTGAAGGGACAGTCCGAGGACCCAGGATCTCTGCTGAGCCTGTTTCGGAGA
CTGTCCGATCAGAGGTCTAAGGAGCGCAGCCTGCTGCACGGCGACTTCCACGCCTTTTCCGCCGGACCAG
GCCTGTTCTCTTACATCCGGCACTGGGATCAGAACGAGAGATTCCTGGTGGTGCTGAATTTTGGCGATGT
GGGACTGTCTGCCGGACTGCAGGCAAGCGACCTGCCAGCATCCGCCTCTCTGCCTGCAAAGGCAGACCTG
CTGCTGTCTACCCAGCCAGGAAGGGAGGAGGGAAGCCCACTGGAGCTGGAGCGCCTGAAGCTGGAGCCTC
ACGAGGGCCTGCTGCTGAGATTTCCATATGCCGCCTAAGACCCAGCTTTCTTGTACAAAGTTGGCATTAT
AAGAAAGCATTGCTTATCAATTTGTTGCAACGAACAGGTCACTATCAGTCAAAATAAAATCATTATTTGC
CATCCAGCTGATATCCCCTATAGTGAGTCGTATTACATGGTCATAGCTGTTTCCTGGCAGCTCTGGCCCG
TGTCTCAAAATCTCTGATGTTACATTGCACAAGATAAAAATATATCATCATGAACAATAAAACTGTCTGC
TTACATAAACAGTAATACAAGGGGTGTTATGAGCCATATTCAACGGGAAACGTCGAGGCCGCGATTAAAT
TCCAACATGGATGCTGATTTATATGGGTATAAATGGGCTCGCGATAATGTCGGGCAATCAGGTGCGACAA
TCTATCGCTTGTATGGGAAGCCCGATGCGCCAGAGTTGTTTCTGAAACATGGCAAAGGTAGCGTTGCCAA
TGATGTTACAGATGAGATGGTCAGACTAAACTGGCTGACGGAATTTATGCCTCTTCCGACCATCAAGCAT
TTTATCCGTACTCCTGATGATGCATGGTTACTCACCACTGCGATCCCCGGAAAAACAGCATTCCAGGTAT
TAGAAGAATATCCTGATTCAGGTGAAAATATTGTTGATGCGCTGGCAGTGTTCCTGCGCCGGTTGCATTC
GATTCCTGTTTGTAATTGTCCTTTTAACAGCGATCGCGTATTTCGTCTCGCTCAGGCGCAATCACGAATG
AATAACGGTTTGGTTGATGCGAGTGATTTTGATGACGAGCGTAATGGCTGGCCTGTTGAACAAGTCTGGA
AAGAAATGCATAAACTTTTGCCATTCTCACCGGATTCAGTCGTCACTCATGGTGATTTCTCACTTGATAA
CCTTATTTTTGACGAGGGGAAATTAATAGGTTGTATTGATGTTGGACGAGTCGGAATCGCAGACCGATAC
CAGGATCTTGCCATCCTATGGAACTGCCTCGGTGAGTTTTCTCCTTCATTACAGAAACGGCTTTTTCAAA
AATATGGTATTGATAATCCTGATATGAATAAATTGCAGTTTCATTTGATGCTCGATGAGTTTTTCTAATC
AGAATTGGTTAATTGGTTGTAACACTGGCAGAGCATTACGCTGACTTGACGGGACGGCGCAAGCTCATGA
CCAAAATCCCTTAACGTGAGTTACGCGTCGTTCCACTGAGCGTCAGACCCCGTAGAAAAGATCAAAGGAT
CTTCTTGAGATCCTTTTTTTCTGCGCGTAATCTGCTGCTTGCAAACAAAAAAACCACCGCTACCAGCGGT
GGTTTGTTTGCCGGATCAAGAGCTACCAACTCTTTTTCCGAAGGTAACTGGCTTCAGCAGAGCGCAGATA
CCAAATACTGTTCTTCTAGTGTAGCCGTAGTTAGGCCACCACTTCAAGAACTCTGTAGCACCGCCTACAT
ACCTCGCTCTGCTAATCCTGTTACCAGTGGCTGCTGCCAGTGGCGATAAGTCGTGTCTTACCGGGTTGGA
CTCAAGACGATAGTTACCGGATAAGGCGCAGCGGTCGGGCTGAACGGGGGGTTCGTGCACACAGCCCAGC
TTGGAGCGAACGACCTACACCGAACTGAGATACCTACAGCGTGAGCTATGAGAAAGCGCCACGCTTCCCG
AAGGGAGAAAGGCGGACAGGTATCCGGTAAGCGGCAGGGTCGGAACAGGAGAGCGCACGAGGGAGCTTCC
AGGGGGAAACGCCTGGTATCTTTATAGTCCTGTCGGGTTTCGCCACCTCTGACTTGAGCGTCGATTTTTG
TGATGCTCGTCAGGGGGGCGGAGCCTATGGAAAAACGCCAGCAACGCGGCCTTTTTACGGTTCCTGGCCT
TTTGCTGGCCTTTTGCTCACATGTTCTTTCCTGCGTTATCCCCTGATTCTGTGGATAACCGTATTACCGC
CTTTGAGTGAGCTGATACCGCTCGCCGCAGCCGAACGACCGAGCGCAGCGAGTCAGTGAGCGAGGAAGCG
GAAGAGCGCCCAATACGCAAACCGCCTCTCCCCGCGCGTTGGCCGATTCATTAATGCAGCTGGCACGACA
GGTTTCCCGACTGGAAAGCGGGCAGTGAGCGCAACGCAATTAATACGCGTACCGCTAGCCAGGAAGAGTT
TGTAGAAACGCAAAAAGGCCATCCGTCAGGATGGCCTTCTGCTTAGTTTGATGCCTGGCAGTTTATGGCG
GGCGTCCTGCCCGCCACCCTCCGGGCCGTTGCTTCACAACGTTCAAATCCGCTCCCGGCGGATTTGTCCT
ACTCAGGAGAGCGTTCACCGACAAACAACAGATAAAACGAAAGGCCCAGTCTTCCGACTGAGCCTTTCGT
TTTATTTGATGCCTGGCAGTTCCCTACTCTCGCGTTAACGCTAGCATGGATGTTTTCCCAGTCACGACGT
TGTAAAACGACGGCCAGTCTTAAGCTCGGGCCC
