>Addgene plasmid #161379 | pDONR221-SLC3A2_STOP | depositor partial sequence | sequence record 312693 | Codon-optimized ORF of SLC3A2
ATGGAGCTGCAGCCACCTGAGGCATCCATCGCAGTGGTGTCTATCCCCAGGCAGCTGCCTGGCAGCCACT
CCGAGGCAGGAGTGCAGGGACTGAGCGCCGGCGACGATTCCGAGCTGGGATCTCACTGCGTGGCACAGAC
CGGACTGGAGCTGCTGGCATCCGGCGATCCTCTGCCATCTGCCAGCCAGAACGCCGAGATGATCGAGACC
GGAAGCGATTGCGTGACACAGGCAGGACTGCAGCTGCTGGCAAGCTCCGACCCACCCGCCCTGGCCTCCA
AGAATGCCGAGGTGACCGGCACAATGTCTCAGGACACAGAGGTGGATATGAAGGAGGTGGAGCTGAACGA
GCTGGAGCCAGAGAAGCAGCCAATGAATGCAGCAAGCGGAGCAGCAATGTCCCTGGCAGGAGCAGAGAAG
AACGGACTGGTGAAGATCAAGGTGGCAGAGGACGAGGCAGAGGCAGCAGCAGCCGCCAAGTTCACCGGCC
TGAGCAAGGAGGAGCTGCTGAAGGTGGCAGGATCCCCAGGATGGGTGAGGACAAGATGGGCACTGCTGCT
GCTGTTTTGGCTGGGATGGCTGGGAATGCTGGCAGGAGCAGTGGTCATCATCGTGCGGGCACCTAGGTGC
AGAGAGCTGCCAGCACAGAAGTGGTGGCACACCGGCGCCCTGTACAGAATCGGCGATCTGCAGGCATTCC
AGGGACACGGAGCAGGAAATCTGGCCGGCCTGAAGGGCCGGCTGGACTATCTGTCTAGCCTGAAGGTGAA
GGGCCTGGTGCTGGGCCCCATCCACAAGAACCAGAAGGACGATGTGGCCCAGACAGACCTGCTGCAGATC
GATCCTAATTTCGGCTCTAAGGAGGACTTTGATAGCCTGCTGCAGAGCGCCAAGAAGAAGAGCATCAGAG
TGATCCTGGATCTGACCCCTAACTACCGCGGCGAGAATAGCTGGTTTTCCACACAGGTGGATACCGTGGC
CACAAAGGTGAAGGACGCACTGGAGTTCTGGCTGCAGGCAGGAGTGGACGGATTTCAGGTGAGGGATATC
GAGAACCTGAAGGACGCCTCCTCTTTCCTGGCCGAGTGGCAGAATATCACCAAGGGCTTTTCCGAGGATC
GCCTGCTGATCGCCGGCACAAACAGCTCCGACCTGCAGCAGATCCTGTCTCTGCTGGAGAGCAATAAGGA
TCTGCTGCTGACCTCTAGCTACCTGTCCGACTCTGGCAGCACCGGCGAGCACACAAAGAGCCTGGTGACC
CAGTATCTGAACGCCACAGGCAATCGGTGGTGTTCCTGGTCTCTGAGCCAGGCCAGACTGCTGACATCCT
TCCTGCCTGCCCAGCTGCTGCGGCTGTACCAGCTGATGCTGTTCACCCTGCCCGGCACACCCGTGTTCAG
CTATGGCGACGAGATCGGACTGGATGCAGCCGCCCTGCCAGGACAGCCCATGGAGGCCCCAGTGATGCTG
TGGGATGAGTCCTCTTTCCCTGACATCCCAGGCGCCGTGAGCGCCAACATGACCGTGAAGGGACAGTCCG
AGGACCCAGGATCTCTGCTGAGCCTGTTTCGGAGACTGTCCGATCAGAGGTCTAAGGAGCGCAGCCTGCT
GCACGGCGACTTCCACGCCTTTTCCGCCGGACCAGGCCTGTTCTCTTACATCCGGCACTGGGATCAGAAC
GAGAGATTCCTGGTGGTGCTGAATTTTGGCGATGTGGGACTGTCTGCCGGACTGCAGGCAAGCGACCTGC
CAGCATCCGCCTCTCTGCCTGCAAAGGCAGACCTGCTGCTGTCTACCCAGCCAGGAAGGGAGGAGGGAAG
CCCACTGGAGCTGGAGCGCCTGAAGCTGGAGCCTCACGAGGGCCTGCTGCTGAGATTTCCATATGCCGCC
TAA
